Addgene plasmid #41359: TAL3185
Depositing lab: Keith Joung. Depositing organization: Massachusetts General Hospital. Publication: Targeted gene disruption in somatic zebrafish cells using engineered TALENs. Sander JD, Cade L, Khayter C, Reyon D, Peterson RT, Joung JK, Yeh JR. Nat Biotechnol. 2011 Aug 5;29(8):697-8. doi: 10.1038/nbt.1934. PubMed 21822241.
Backbone
  Vector backbone: JDS74
  Backbone manufacturer: Addgene plasmid #32288
  Backbone size w/o insert (bp): 6447
  Vector type: Mammalian Expression ; T7
Growth in bacteria
  Bacterial resistance: Ampicillin, 100 μg/mL
  Growth temperature: 37°C
  Growth strain: XL1 Blue
  Copy number: High Copy
Gene/Insert
  Gene/Insert name: ZebrafishCommunity-stac-Right (alt name: stac)
  Species: D. rerio (zebrafish)
  Insert size (bp): 1640
  Entrez Gene: LOC100005402
  Promoter: CMV
  Tag / fusion protein: 3X Flag (N terminal on backbone); WT FOKI (C terminal on backbone)
  Cloning method: Restriction Enzyme; 5′ cloning site N/A (destroyed during cloning); 3′ cloning site N/A (destroyed during cloning)
  Sequencing primers: 5′ CMV-F; 3′ BGH-rev
Terms and licenses: Academic/Nonprofit Terms; Industry Terms: Not Available to Industry
Depositor comments: Target binding site: TTGCTGCGAAGACTCTTG It is strongly recommended that users perform a diagnostic digest to verify this plasmid prior to use. For example, a double digest of the plasmid with BamHI and KpnI should result in two bands at 2.3kb and 5.8kb.
How to cite: TAL3185 was a gift from Keith Joung (Addgene plasmid # 41359 ; http://n2t.net/addgene:41359 ; RRID:Addgene_41359)
