[The description below was written by a language model from this plasmid's Addgene catalogue record.]
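Description:
TAL3185 is a TALEN expression plasmid built on the JDS74 backbone (about 6.4 kb without insert), a mammalian expression vector that also carries a T7 promoter. It is maintained in E. coli as a high-copy plasmid under ampicillin selection. The insert, roughly 1.6 kb and named ZebrafishCommunity-stac-Right, encodes an engineered array of TAL effector repeats designed to recognise a specific 18-nucleotide site in the zebrafish (D. rerio) stac locus. The array was placed into the backbone by restriction cloning, and the cloning sites were destroyed in the process.

The backbone supplies the flanking parts of the nuclease. A 3X Flag epitope sits at the N terminus for detection, and the wild-type FokI cleavage domain is fused at the C terminus, so the complete open reading frame reads as Flag–TAL repeat array–FokI. Expression is driven by the CMV promoter. The T7 designation indicates that the coding sequence can also be transcribed in vitro, the usual way of producing TALEN mRNA for delivery into zebrafish embryos. The use of a BGH reverse sequencing primer suggests a bovine growth hormone polyadenylation region downstream, although the record has no feature table to confirm this.

Because FokI cuts only as a dimer, this "Right" monomer is meant to be used with a matching "Left" TALEN that binds the opposite half-site. The pair generates a double-strand break in the intervening spacer, and error-prone repair of that break can introduce disruptive indels. The partner plasmid is not identified in the record. The construct belongs to a collection of TALENs made for targeted gene disruption in zebrafish.
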