>Addgene plasmid #41359 | TAL3185 | depositor partial sequence | sequence record 54998 | TAL3185 sequence 2430 bps
TCTAGAGCTAGCACCATGGACTACAAAGACCATGACGGTGATTATAAAGATCATGACATCGATTACAAGG
ATGACGATGACAAGATGGCCCCCAAGAAGAAGAGGAAGGTGGGCATTCACCGCGGGGTACCTATGGTGGA
CTTGAGGACACTCGGTTATTCGCAACAGCAACAGGAGAAAATCAAGCCTAAGGTCAGGAGCACCGTCGCG
CAACACCACGAGGCGCTTGTGGGGCATGGCTTCACTCATGCGCATATTGTCGCGCTTTCACAGCACCCTG
CGGCGCTTGGGACGGTGGCTGTCAAATACCAAGATATGATTGCGGCCCTGCCCGAAGCCACGCACGAGGC
AATTGTAGGGGTCGGTAAACAGTGGTCGGGAGCGCGAGCACTTGAGGCGCTGCTGACTGTGGCGGGTGAG
CTTAGGGGGCCTCCGCTCCAGCTCGACACCGGGCAGCTGCTGAAGATCGCGAAGAGAGGGGGAGTAACAG
CGGTAGAGGCAGTGCACGCCTGGCGCAATGCGCTCACCGGGGCCCCCTTGAACCTGACCCCAGACCAGGT
AGTCGCAATCGCGTCAAACGGAGGGGGAAAGCAAGCCCTGGAAACCGTGCAAAGGTTGTTGCCGGTCCTT
TGTCAAGACCACGGCCTTACACCGGAGCAAGTCGTGGCCATTGCAAATAATAACGGTGGCAAACAGGCTC
TTGAGACGGTTCAGAGACTTCTCCCAGTTCTCTGTCAAGCCCACGGGCTGACTCCCGATCAAGTTGTAGC
GATTGCGTCGCATGACGGAGGGAAACAAGCATTGGAGACTGTCCAACGGCTCCTTCCCGTGTTGTGTCAA
GCCCACGGTTTGACGCCTGCACAAGTGGTCGCCATCGCCTCGAATGGCGGCGGTAAGCAGGCGCTGGAAA
CAGTACAGCGCCTGCTGCCTGTACTGTGCCAGGATCATGGACTGACCCCAGACCAGGTAGTCGCAATCGC
GAACAATAATGGGGGAAAGCAAGCCCTGGAAACCGTGCAAAGGTTGTTGCCGGTCCTTTGTCAAGACCAC
GGCCTTACACCGGAGCAAGTCGTGGCCATTGCATCCCACGACGGTGGCAAACAGGCTCTTGAGACGGTTC
AGAGACTTCTCCCAGTTCTCTGTCAAGCCCACGGGCTGACTCCCGATCAAGTTGTAGCGATTGCGAATAA
CAATGGAGGGAAACAAGCATTGGAGACTGTCCAACGGCTCCTTCCCGTGTTGTGTCAAGCCCACGGTTTG
ACGCCTGCACAAGTGGTCGCCATCGCCTCCAATATTGGCGGTAAGCAGGCGCTGGAAACAGTACAGCGCC
TGCTGCCTGTACTGTGCCAGGATCATGGACTGACCCCAGACCAGGTAGTCGCAATCGCGTCGAACATTGG
GGGAAAGCAAGCCCTGGAAACCGTGCAAAGGTTGTTGCCGGTCCTTTGTCAAGACCACGGCCTTACACCG
GAGCAAGTCGTGGCCATTGCAAATAATAACGGTGGCAAACAGGCTCTTGAGACGGTTCAGAGACTTCTCC
CAGTTCTCTGTCAAGCCCACGGGCTGACTCCCGATCAAGTTGTAGCGATTGCGTCGAACATTGGAGGGAA
ACAAGCATTGGAGACTGTCCAACGGCTCCTTCCCGTGTTGTGTCAAGCCCACGGTTTGACGCCTGCACAA
GTGGTCGCCATCGCCAGCCATGATGGCGGTAAGCAGGCGCTGGAAACAGTACAGCGCCTGCTGCCTGTAC
TGTGCCAGGATCATGGACTGACCCCAGACCAGGTAGTCGCAATCGCGTCAAACGGAGGGGGAAAGCAAGC
CCTGGAAACCGTGCAAAGGTTGTTGCCGGTCCTTTGTCAAGACCACGGCCTTACACCGGAGCAAGTCGTG
GCCATTGCATCCCACGACGGTGGCAAACAGGCTCTTGAGACGGTTCAGAGACTTCTCCCAGTTCTCTGTC
AAGCCCACGGGCTGACTCCCGATCAAGTTGTAGCGATTGCGTCCAACGGTGGAGGGAAACAAGCATTGGA
GACTGTCCAACGGCTCCTTCCCGTGTTGTGTCAAGCCCACGGTTTGACGCCTGCACAAGTGGTCGCCATC
GCCTCGAATGGCGGCGGTAAGCAGGCGCTGGAAACAGTACAGCGCCTGCTGCCTGTACTGTGCCAGGATC
ATGGACTGACACCCGAACAGGTGGTCGCCATTGCTAATAATAACGGAGGACGGCCAGCCTTGGAGTCCAT
CGTAGCCCAATTGTCCAGGCCCGATCCCGCGTTGGCTGCGTTAACGAATGACCATCTGGTGGCGTTGGCA
TGTCTTGGTGGACGACCCGCGCTCGATGCAGTCAAAAAGGGTCTGCCTCATGCTCCCGCATTGATCAAAA
GAACCAACCGGCGGATTCCCGAGAGAACTTCCCATCGAGTCGCGGGATCC
