>Addgene plasmid #41359 | TAL3185 | addgene partial sequence | sequence record 56382 | JDS-TALEN-F 5'-TAGGGGTCGGTAAACAGTGG-3'
GCGCTGCTGACTGTGGCGGGTGAGCTTAGGGGGCCTCCGCTCCAGCTCGACACCGGGCAGCTGCTGAAGA
TCGCGAAGAGAGGGGGAGTAACAGCGGTAGAGGCAGTGCACGCCTGGCGCAATGCGCTCACCGGGGCCCC
CTTGAACCTGACCCCAGACCAGGTAGTCGCAATCGCGTCAAACGGAGGGGGAAAGCAAGCCCTGGAAACC
GTGCAAAGGTTGTTGCCGGTCCTTTGTCAAGACCACGGCCTTACACCGGAGCAAGTCGTGGCCATTGCAA
ATAATAACGGTGGCAAACAGGCTCTTGAGACGGTTCAGAGACTTCTCCCAGTTCTCTGTCAAGCCCACGG
GCTGACTCCCGATCAAGTTGTAGCGATTGCGTCGCATGACGGAGGGAAACAAGCATTGGAGACTGTCCAA
CGGCTCCTTCCCGTGTTGTGTCAAGCCCACGGTTTGACGCCTGCACAAGTGGTCGCCATCGCCTCGAATG
GCGGCGGTAAGCAGGCGCTGGAAACAGTACAGCGCCTGCTGCCTGTACTGTGCCAGGATCATGGACTGAC
CCCAGACCAGGTAGTCGCAATCGCGAACAATAATGGGGGAAAGCAAGCCCTGGAAACCGTGCAAAGGTTG
TTGCCGGTCCTTTGTCAAGACCACGGCCTTACACCGGAGCAAGTCGTGGCCATTGCATCCCACGACGGTG
GCAAACAGGCTCTTGAGACGGTTCAGAGACTTCTCCCAGTTCTCTGTCAAGCCCACGGGCTGACTCCCGA
TCAAGTTGTAGCGATTGCGAATAACAATGGAGGGAAACAAGCATTGGAGACTGTCCAACGGCTCCTTCCC
GTGTTGTGTCAAGCCCACGGTTTGACGCCTGCACAAGTGGTCGCCATCGCCTCCA
